>Addgene plasmid #161440 | pDONR221-UCP1_STOP | addgene full sequence | sequence record 345622 | Addgene NGS Result
CAAATAATGATTTTATTTTGACTGATAGTGACCTGTTCGTTGCAACACATTGATGAGCAATGCTTTTTTA
TAATGCCAACTTTGTACAAAAAAGCAGGCTCCACCATGGGAGGACTGACCGCATCTGACGTGCACCCCAC
ACTGGGAGTGCAGCTGTTCAGCGCCGGAATCGCAGCATGCCTGGCAGACGTGATCACCTTTCCTCTGGAT
ACAGCCAAGGTGAGGCTGCAGGTGCAGGGCGAGTGTCCAACCAGCTCCGTGATCCGCTACAAGGGCGTGC
TGGGCACCATCACAGCCGTGGTGAAGACAGAGGGCCGGATGAAGCTGTATTCCGGACTGCCTGCAGGACT
GCAGAGGCAGATCTCTAGCGCCTCTCTGCGCATCGGCCTGTACGATACCGTGCAGGAGTTCCTGACCGCC
GGCAAGGAGACAGCCCCATCTCTGGGCAGCAAGATCCTGGCAGGACTGACCACAGGAGGAGTGGCCGTGT
TTATCGGACAGCCAACCGAGGTGGTGAAGGTGAGGCTGCAGGCACAGAGCCACCTGCACGGCATCAAGCC
TCGGTACACCGGCACATACAACGCCTATAGAATCATCGCAACCACAGAGGGACTGACCGGACTGTGGAAG
GGAACCACACCCAACCTGATGCGCAGCGTGATCATCAATTGCACCGAGCTGGTGACATATGACCTGATGA
AGGAGGCCTTCGTGAAGAACAATATCCTGGCCGACGATGTGCCATGCCACCTGGTGTCCGCCCTGATCGC
AGGATTCTGTGCAACCGCCATGTCCTCTCCCGTGGATGTGGTGAAGACACGGTTTATCAACAGCCCCCCT
GGCCAGTATAAGTCCGTGCCTAACTGTGCCATGAAGGTGTTCACCAATGAGGGCCCAACAGCCTTCTTTA
AGGGCCTGGTGCCCTCCTTTCTGAGACTGGGCTCTTGGAATGTGATCATGTTCGTGTGCTTTGAGCAGCT
GAAGCGGGAGCTGAGCAAGTCCAGACAGACCATGGACTGTGCCACATAAGACCCAGCTTTCTTGTACAAA
GTTGGCATTATAAGAAAGCATTGCTTATCAATTTGTTGCAACGAACAGGTCACTATCAGTCAAAATAAAA
TCATTATTTGCCATCCAGCTGATATCCCCTATAGTGAGTCGTATTACATGGTCATAGCTGTTTCCTGGCA
GCTCTGGCCCGTGTCTCAAAATCTCTGATGTTACATTGCACAAGATAAAAATATATCATCATGAACAATA
AAACTGTCTGCTTACATAAACAGTAATACAAGGGGTGTTATGAGCCATATTCAACGGGAAACGTCGAGGC
CGCGATTAAATTCCAACATGGATGCTGATTTATATGGGTATAAATGGGCTCGCGATAATGTCGGGCAATC
AGGTGCGACAATCTATCGCTTGTATGGGAAGCCCGATGCGCCAGAGTTGTTTCTGAAACATGGCAAAGGT
AGCGTTGCCAATGATGTTACAGATGAGATGGTCAGACTAAACTGGCTGACGGAATTTATGCCTCTTCCGA
CCATCAAGCATTTTATCCGTACTCCTGATGATGCATGGTTACTCACCACTGCGATCCCCGGAAAAACAGC
ATTCCAGGTATTAGAAGAATATCCTGATTCAGGTGAAAATATTGTTGATGCGCTGGCAGTGTTCCTGCGC
CGGTTGCATTCGATTCCTGTTTGTAATTGTCCTTTTAACAGCGATCGCGTATTTCGTCTCGCTCAGGCGC
AATCACGAATGAATAACGGTTTGGTTGATGCGAGTGATTTTGATGACGAGCGTAATGGCTGGCCTGTTGA
ACAAGTCTGGAAAGAAATGCATAAACTTTTGCCATTCTCACCGGATTCAGTCGTCACTCATGGTGATTTC
TCACTTGATAACCTTATTTTTGACGAGGGGAAATTAATAGGTTGTATTGATGTTGGACGAGTCGGAATCG
CAGACCGATACCAGGATCTTGCCATCCTATGGAACTGCCTCGGTGAGTTTTCTCCTTCATTACAGAAACG
GCTTTTTCAAAAATATGGTATTGATAATCCTGATATGAATAAATTGCAGTTTCATTTGATGCTCGATGAG
TTTTTCTAATCAGAATTGGTTAATTGGTTGTAACACTGGCAGAGCATTACGCTGACTTGACGGGACGGCG
CAAGCTCATGACCAAAATCCCTTAACGTGAGTTACGCGTCGTTCCACTGAGCGTCAGACCCCGTAGAAAA
GATCAAAGGATCTTCTTGAGATCCTTTTTTTCTGCGCGTAATCTGCTGCTTGCAAACAAAAAAACCACCG
CTACCAGCGGTGGTTTGTTTGCCGGATCAAGAGCTACCAACTCTTTTTCCGAAGGTAACTGGCTTCAGCA
GAGCGCAGATACCAAATACTGTTCTTCTAGTGTAGCCGTAGTTAGGCCACCACTTCAAGAACTCTGTAGC
ACCGCCTACATACCTCGCTCTGCTAATCCTGTTACCAGTGGCTGCTGCCAGTGGCGATAAGTCGTGTCTT
ACCGGGTTGGACTCAAGACGATAGTTACCGGATAAGGCGCAGCGGTCGGGCTGAACGGGGGGTTCGTGCA
CACAGCCCAGCTTGGAGCGAACGACCTACACCGAACTGAGATACCTACAGCGTGAGCTATGAGAAAGCGC
CACGCTTCCCGAAGGGAGAAAGGCGGACAGGTATCCGGTAAGCGGCAGGGTCGGAACAGGAGAGCGCACG
AGGGAGCTTCCAGGGGGAAACGCCTGGTATCTTTATAGTCCTGTCGGGTTTCGCCACCTCTGACTTGAGC
GTCGATTTTTGTGATGCTCGTCAGGGGGGCGGAGCCTATGGAAAAACGCCAGCAACGCGGCCTTTTTACG
GTTCCTGGCCTTTTGCTGGCCTTTTGCTCACATGTTCTTTCCTGCGTTATCCCCTGATTCTGTGGATAAC
CGTATTACCGCCTTTGAGTGAGCTGATACCGCTCGCCGCAGCCGAACGACCGAGCGCAGCGAGTCAGTGA
GCGAGGAAGCGGAAGAGCGCCCAATACGCAAACCGCCTCTCCCCGCGCGTTGGCCGATTCATTAATGCAG
CTGGCACGACAGGTTTCCCGACTGGAAAGCGGGCAGTGAGCGCAACGCAATTAATACGCGTACCGCTAGC
CAGGAAGAGTTTGTAGAAACGCAAAAAGGCCATCCGTCAGGATGGCCTTCTGCTTAGTTTGATGCCTGGC
AGTTTATGGCGGGCGTCCTGCCCGCCACCCTCCGGGCCGTTGCTTCACAACGTTCAAATCCGCTCCCGGC
GGATTTGTCCTACTCAGGAGAGCGTTCACCGACAAACAACAGATAAAACGAAAGGCCCAGTCTTCCGACT
GAGCCTTTCGTTTTATTTGATGCCTGGCAGTTCCCTACTCTCGCGTTAACGCTAGCATGGATGTTTTCCC
AGTCACGACGTTGTAAAACGACGGCCAGTCTTAAGCTCGGGCCC
Features (pLannotate 1.2.2; 10 found; start..end, strand, type, name):
      1..100     +  protein_bind   attL1: mutant version of attL; recombination site for the Gateway® LR reaction LR Clonase™
    106..1026    +  CDS            UCP1: UCP1_HUMAN - Also known as SLC25A7 From Homo sapiens (Human).
   1031..1130    -  protein_bind   attL2: mutant version of attL; recombination site for the Gateway® LR reaction LR Clonase™
   1148..1166    -  promoter       T7 promoter: promoter for bacteriophage T7 RNA polymerase
   1300..2109    +  CDS            KanR: aminoglycoside phosphotransferase; aph(3')-Ia; confers resistance to kanamycin in bacteria or G418 (Geneticin®) in eukaryotes
   2256..2844    +  rep_origin     ori: high-copy-number ColE1/pMB1/pBR322/pUC origin of replication
   3027..3119    +  CDS            lacI (fragment): lac repressor; lacI; The lac repressor binds to the lac operator to inhibit transcription in E. coli. This inhibition can be relieved by adding lactose or isopropyl-β-D-thiogalactopyranoside (IPTG).
   3174..3201    -  terminator     rrnB T2 terminator: transcription terminator T2 from the E. coli rrnB gene
   3333..3376    +  terminator     rrnB T1 terminator: Escherichia coli rrnB; transcription terminator T1 from the E. coli rrnB gene
   3423..3459    -  CDS            lacZα (fragment): LacZα fragment of β-galactosidase; lacZ fragment
