[The description below was written by a language model from this plasmid's Addgene catalogue record and pLannotate feature annotations shown in this document.]
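Description:
pDONR221-UCP1_STOP is a Gateway entry clone built on the pDONR221 backbone, carrying a codon-optimized open reading frame for human UCP1 (also known as SLC25A7 or UCP), a member of the SLC25 mitochondrial carrier family. The sequenced plasmid is about 3.5 kb. It is maintained in E. coli through a high-copy ColE1/pUC-type origin of replication and selected with kanamycin via an aph(3')-Ia aminoglycoside phosphotransferase gene. Although the catalogue lists the vector type as mammalian expression, the feature table shows no eukaryotic promoter or polyadenylation signal upstream or downstream of the insert, so the plasmid serves as a shuttle for the ORF rather than as an expression vector in its own right.

The roughly 0.9 kb UCP1 coding sequence sits between attL1 and attL2 recombination sites, the arrangement produced after a BP reaction into a pDONR vector. These sites allow directional, in-frame transfer of the ORF into any attR-containing destination vector through an LR Clonase reaction. This version retains a stop codon at the end of the ORF, which makes it suited to expressing untagged protein or N-terminal fusions; a companion clone without the stop codon exists for C-terminal tagging. Standard backbone elements flank the cassette: rrnB T1 and T2 transcription terminators that insulate the insert from read-through transcription, a T7 promoter oriented toward the attL2 side, and small annotated remnants of lacI and lacZα. M13 forward and reverse priming sites are used for sequence verification. The plasmid belongs to a consortium collection of solute carrier ORFs intended for subcloning into custom expression vectors for transporter research.
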