Addgene plasmid #161440: pDONR221-UCP1_STOP
Purpose: Gateway entry clone with codon-optimized ORF sequence for subcloning into custom expression vectors. Contains a STOP codon at the end of the codon-optimized ORF sequence.
Depositing lab: RESOLUTE Consortium & Giulio Superti-Furga. Depositing organization: CeMM Research Center for Molecular Medicine. Publication: The RESOLUTE consortium: unlocking SLC transporters for drug discovery. Superti-Furga G, Lackner D, Wiedmer T, Ingles-Prieto A, Barbosa B, Girardi E, Goldmann U, Gurtl B, Klavins K, Klimek C, Lindinger S, Lineiro-Retes E, Muller AC, Onstein S, Redinger G, Reil D, Sedlyarov V, Wolf G, Crawford M, Everley R, ... Steppan CM. Nat Rev Drug Discov. 2020 Jul;19(7):429-430. doi: 10.1038/d41573-020-00056-6. PubMed 32265506.
Backbone
  Vector backbone: pDONR221
  Backbone manufacturer: ThermoFisher Scientific
  Backbone size w/o insert (bp): 2550
  Vector type: Mammalian Expression
Growth in bacteria
  Bacterial resistance: Kanamycin, 50 μg/mL
  Growth temperature: 37°C
  Growth strain: NEB Stable
  Copy number: High Copy
Gene/Insert
  Gene/Insert name: UCP1 (alt name: SLC25A7, UCP)
  Species: H. sapiens (human)
  Insert size (bp): 924
  Entrez Gene: UCP1 (a.k.a. SLC25A7, UCP)
  Cloning method: Gateway Cloning
  Sequencing primers: 5′ M13-fwd; 3′ M13-rev
Terms and licenses: Academic/Nonprofit Terms; Industry Terms
Depositor comments: This plasmid contains a STOP codon at the end of the codon-optimized ORF. For the version of this plasmid that does not contain a STOP codon, please see Addgene plasmid 132274 For more information on the full Resolute plasmid collection, please see www.addgene.org/depositor-collections/re-solute/. Please provide your feedback on this plasmid to the RESOLUTE consortium by filling out their RESOLUTE repository feedback form: https://forms.office.com/Pages/ResponsePage.aspx?id=0e05yklzmkS7rjFGQL4N7z4feCLQvEJAmVcOCM_u885UN1JJRko0Ukg4TVQwNTZLOUxPQVJWT1NHUCQlQCN0PWcu
How to cite: pDONR221-UCP1_STOP was a gift from RESOLUTE Consortium & Giulio Superti-Furga (Addgene plasmid # 161440 ; http://n2t.net/addgene:161440 ; RRID:Addgene_161440)
