>Addgene plasmid #161440 | pDONR221-UCP1_STOP | depositor partial sequence | sequence record 312815 | Codon-optimized ORF of UCP1
ATGGGAGGACTGACCGCATCTGACGTGCACCCCACACTGGGAGTGCAGCTGTTCAGCGCCGGAATCGCAG
CATGCCTGGCAGACGTGATCACCTTTCCTCTGGATACAGCCAAGGTGAGGCTGCAGGTGCAGGGCGAGTG
TCCAACCAGCTCCGTGATCCGCTACAAGGGCGTGCTGGGCACCATCACAGCCGTGGTGAAGACAGAGGGC
CGGATGAAGCTGTATTCCGGACTGCCTGCAGGACTGCAGAGGCAGATCTCTAGCGCCTCTCTGCGCATCG
GCCTGTACGATACCGTGCAGGAGTTCCTGACCGCCGGCAAGGAGACAGCCCCATCTCTGGGCAGCAAGAT
CCTGGCAGGACTGACCACAGGAGGAGTGGCCGTGTTTATCGGACAGCCAACCGAGGTGGTGAAGGTGAGG
CTGCAGGCACAGAGCCACCTGCACGGCATCAAGCCTCGGTACACCGGCACATACAACGCCTATAGAATCA
TCGCAACCACAGAGGGACTGACCGGACTGTGGAAGGGAACCACACCCAACCTGATGCGCAGCGTGATCAT
CAATTGCACCGAGCTGGTGACATATGACCTGATGAAGGAGGCCTTCGTGAAGAACAATATCCTGGCCGAC
GATGTGCCATGCCACCTGGTGTCCGCCCTGATCGCAGGATTCTGTGCAACCGCCATGTCCTCTCCCGTGG
ATGTGGTGAAGACACGGTTTATCAACAGCCCCCCTGGCCAGTATAAGTCCGTGCCTAACTGTGCCATGAA
GGTGTTCACCAATGAGGGCCCAACAGCCTTCTTTAAGGGCCTGGTGCCCTCCTTTCTGAGACTGGGCTCT
TGGAATGTGATCATGTTCGTGTGCTTTGAGCAGCTGAAGCGGGAGCTGAGCAAGTCCAGACAGACCATGG
ACTGTGCCACATAA
